Addgene plasmid #48411: pFUSB4_AGGT
Depositing lab: Stephen Ekker. Depositing organization: Mayo Foundation for Medical Education and Research. Publication: High Efficiency In Vivo Genome Engineering with a Simplified 15-RVD GoldyTALEN Design. Ma AC, Lee HB, Clark KJ, Ekker SC. PLoS One. 2013 May 29;8(5):e65259. doi: 10.1371/journal.pone.0065259. Print 2013. PubMed 23734242.
Backbone
  Vector backbone: pFUS_B4
  Vector type: Mammalian Expression, TALEN
Growth in bacteria
  Bacterial resistance: Spectinomycin, 50 μg/mL
  Growth temperature: 37°C
  Growth strain: Top10
  Copy number: Unknown
Gene/Insert
  Gene/Insert name: RVD sequence: NI NN NN NG
  Species: Synthetic
  Cloning method: Unknown
  Sequencing primers: 5′ ttgatgcctggcagttccct; 3′ cgaaccgaacaggcttatgt
Terms and licenses: Academic/Nonprofit Terms; Industry Terms: Not Available to Industry
Depositor comments: Plasmid was created using Golden Gate cloning.
How to cite: pFUSB4_AGGT was a gift from Stephen Ekker (Addgene plasmid # 48411 ; http://n2t.net/addgene:48411 ; RRID:Addgene_48411)
