[The description below was written by a language model from this plasmid's Addgene catalogue record and pLannotate feature annotations shown in this document.]
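Description:
pFUSB4_AGGT is a small (about 2.9 kb) intermediate array plasmid for Golden Gate assembly of TAL effector nucleases, built on the pFUS_B4 backbone. It carries a synthetic, preassembled block of four TALE repeats with the repeat-variable diresidues NI NN NN NG. Under the standard RVD code these correspond to the bases A, G, G and T, which explains the suffix in the name. The depositor notes that the plasmid was made by Golden Gate cloning. The associated work describes a simplified 15-RVD GoldyTALEN design for in vivo genome engineering, so this construct appears to be one member of a library of ready-made four-repeat modules. Such modules can be combined with other repeat arrays and transferred into a final TALEN backbone, shortening the assembly of a full DNA-binding domain.

Although the catalogue classifies it under mammalian expression and TALEN vectors, the annotated features are all bacterial, and no eukaryotic promoter, nuclease domain or polyadenylation signal is listed. This is consistent with a cloning intermediate rather than an expression plasmid. Propagation in E. coli relies on a high-copy ColE1/pUC-type origin. Selection uses the aadA aminoglycoside adenylyltransferase gene, which confers spectinomycin and streptomycin resistance. It lies downstream of a fragment of a class 1 integron Pc promoter and a remnant of a gentamicin resistance gene. Only short fragments of lacZα and lacI remain, which fits replacement of a blue/white screening cassette by the repeat array. rrnB T1 and T2 terminators are also annotated. The automated annotation does not mark the TALE repeats themselves, so their exact position is not given in the feature table.
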