Features (pLannotate 1.2.2; 8 found; start..end, strand, type, name):
      3..39      -  CDS            lacZα (fragment): LacZα fragment of β-galactosidase; lacZ fragment
    596..619     +  promoter       Pc promoter (fragment): intI1 (promoter lies within the coding sequence); class 1 integron promoter
    795..851     +  CDS            GmR (fragment): gentamycin acetyltransferase; aacC1; confers resistance to gentamycin
    858..1649    +  CDS            SmR: aminoglycoside adenylyltransferase (Murphy, 1985); aadA; confers resistance to spectinomycin and streptomycin
   1742..2330    +  rep_origin     ori: high-copy-number ColE1/pMB1/pBR322/pUC origin of replication
   2513..2605    +  CDS            lacI (fragment): lac repressor; lacI; The lac repressor binds to the lac operator to inhibit transcription in E. coli. This inhibition can be relieved by adding lactose or isopropyl-β-D-thiogalactopyranoside (IPTG).
   2660..2687    -  terminator     rrnB T2 terminator: transcription terminator T2 from the E. coli rrnB gene
   2819..2862    +  terminator     rrnB T1 terminator: Escherichia coli rrnB; transcription terminator T1 from the E. coli rrnB gene
>Addgene plasmid #48411 | pFUSB4_AGGT | depositor full sequence | sequence record 70111 | Full Sequence
ATGTTTTCCCAGTCACGACGTTGTAAAACGACGGCCAGTCTTAAGCGTCTCATGGCCTGACCCCGGACCA
AGTGGTGGCCTATCGCCAGCAACATTGGCGGCAAGCAAGCGCTCGAAACGGTGCAGCGGCTGTTGCCGGT
GCTGTGCCAGGACCATGGCCTGACCCCGGACCAAGTGGTGGCTATCGCCAGCAACAATGGCGGCAAGCAA
GCGCTCGAAACGGTGCAGCGGCTGTTGCCGGTGCTGTGCCAGGACCATGGCCTGACCCCGGACCAAGTGG
TGGCTATCGCCAGCAACAATGGCGGCAAGCAAGCGCTCGAAACGGTGCAGCGGCTGTTGCCGGTGCTGTG
CCAGGACCATGGCCTGACCCCGGACCAAGTGGTGGCTATCGCCAGCAACGGTGGCGGCAAGCAAGCGCTC
GAAACGGTGCAGCGGCTGTTGCCGGTGCTGTGCCAGGACCATGGCCTGACCCCGGACCAAGTGGTGGCTA
TCGAGACGTCTAGACCAGCCAGGACAGAAATGCCTCGACTTCGCTGCTACCCAAGGTTGCCGGGTGACGC
ACACCGTGGAAACGGATGAAGGCACGAACCCAGTGGACATAAGCCTGTTCGGTTCGTAAGCTGTAATGCA
AGTAGCGTATGCGCTCACGCAACTGGTCCAGAACCTTGACCGAACGCAGCGGTGGTAACGGCGCAGTGGC
GGTTTTCATGGCTTGTTATGACTGTTTTTTTGGGGTACAGTCTATGCCTCGGGCATCCAAGCAGCAAGCG
CGTTACGCCGTGGGTCGATGTTTGATGTTATGGAGCAGCAACGATGTTACGCAGCAGGGCAGTCGCCCTA
AAACAAAGTTAAACATTATGAGGGAAGCGGTGATCGCCGAAGTATCGACTCAACTATCAGAGGTAGTTGG
CGTCATCGAGCGCCATCTCGAACCGACGTTGCTGGCCGTACATTTGTACGGCTCCGCAGTGGATGGCGGC
CTGAAGCCACACAGTGATATTGATTTGCTGGTTACGGTGACCGTAAGGCTTGATGAAACAACGCGGCGAG
CTTTGATCAACGACCTTTTGGAAACTTCGGCTTCCCCTGGAGAGAGCGAGATTCTCCGCGCTGTAGAAGT
CACCATTGTTGTGCACGACGACATCATTCCGTGGCGTTATCCAGCTAAGCGCGAACTGCAATTTGGAGAA
TGGCAGCGCAATGACATTCTTGCAGGTATCTTCGAGCCAGCCACGATCGACATTGATCTGGCTATCTTGC
TGACAAAAGCAAGAGAACATAGCGTTGCCTTGGTAGGTCCAGCGGCGGAGGAACTCTTTGATCCGGTTCC
TGAACAGGATCTATTTGAGGCGCTAAATGAAACCTTAACGCTATGGAACTCGCCGCCCGACTGGGCTGGC
GATGAGCGAAATGTAGTGCTTACGTTGTCCCGCATTTGGTACAGCGCAGTAACCGGCAAAATCGCGCCGA
AGGATGTCGCTGCCGACTGGGCAATGGAGCGCCTGCCGGCCCAGTATCAGCCCGTCATACTTGAAGCTAG
ACAGGCTTATCTTGGACAAGAAGAAGATCGCTTGGCCTCGCGCGCAGATCAGTTGGAAGAATTTGTCCAC
TACGTGAAAGGCGAGATCACCAAGGTAGTCGGCAAATAACCCTCGAGCCACCCATGACCAAAATCCCTTA
ACGTGAGTTACGCGTCGTTCCACTGAGCGTCAGACCCCGTAGAAAAGATCAAAGGATCTTCTTGAGATCC
TTTTTTTCTGCGCGTAATCTGCTGCTTGCAAACAAAAAAACCACCGCTACCAGCGGTGGTTTGTTTGCCG
GATCAAGAGCTACCAACTCTTTTTCCGAAGGTAACTGGCTTCAGCAGAGCGCAGATACCAAATACTGTCC
TTCTAGTGTAGCCGTAGTTAGGCCACCACTTCAAGAACTCTGTAGCACCGCCTACATACCTCGCTCTGCT
AATCCTGTTACCAGTGGCTGCTGCCAGTGGCGATAAGTCGTGTCTTACCGGGTTGGACTCAAGACGATAG
TTACCGGATAAGGCGCAGCGGTCGGGCTGAACGGGGGGTTCGTGCACACAGCCCAGCTTGGAGCGAACGA
CCTACACCGAACTGAGATACCTACAGCGTGAGCATTGAGAAAGCGCCACGCTTCCCGAAGGGAGAAAGGC
GGACAGGTATCCGGTAAGCGGCAGGGTCGGAACAGGAGAGCGCACGAGGGAGCTTCCAGGGGGAAACGCC
TGGTATCTTTATAGTCCTGTCGGGTTTCGCCACCTCTGACTTGAGCGTCGATTTTTGTGATGCTCGTCAG
GGGGGCGGAGCCTATGGAAAAACGCCAGCAACGCGGCCTTTTTACGGTTCCTGGCCTTTTGCTGGCCTTT
TGCTCACATGTTCTTTCCTGCGTTATCCCCTGATTCTGTGGATAACCGTATTACCGCCTTTGAGTGAGCT
GATACCGCTCGCCGCAGCCGAACGACCGAGCGCAGCGAGTCAGTGAGCGAGGAAGCGGAAGAGCGCCCAA
TACGCAAACCGCCTCTCCCCGCGCGTTGGCCGATTCATTAATGCAGCTGGCACGACAGGTTTCCCGACTG
GAAAGCGGGCAGTGAGCGCAACGCAATTAATACGCGTACCGCTAGCCAGGAAGAGTTTGTAGAAACGCAA
AAAGGCCATCCGTCAGGATGGCCTTCTGCTTAGTTTGATGCCTGGCAGTTTATGGCGGGCGTCCTGCCCG
CCACCCTCCGGGCCGTTGCTTCACAACGTTCAAATCCGCTCCCGGCGGATTTGTCCTACTCAGGAGAGCG
TTCACCGACAAACAACAGATAAAACGAAAGGCCCAGTCTTCCGACTGAGCCTTTCGTTTTATTTGATGCC
TGGCAGTTCCCTACTCTCGCGTTAACGCTAGCATGG
