>Addgene plasmid #48411 | pFUSB4_AGGT | addgene partial sequence | sequence record 70748 | pCR8_F1 5'-ttgatgcctggcagttccct-3'
ACGTTGTAAAACGACGGCCAGTCTTAAGCGTCTCATGGCCTGACCCCGGACCAAGTGGTGGCTATCGCCA
GCAACATTGGCGGCAAGCAAGCGCTCGAAACGGTGCAGCGGCTGTTGCCGGTGCTGTGCCAGGACCATGG
CCTGACCCCGGACCAAGTGGTGGCTATCGCCAGCAACAATGGCGGCAAGCAAGCGCTCGAAACGGTGCAG
CGGCTGTTGCCGGTGCTGTGCCAGGACCATGGCCTGACCCCGGACCAAGTGGTGGCTATCGCCAGCAACA
ATGGCGGCAAGCAAGCGCTCGAAACGGTGCAGCGGCTGTTGCCGGTGCTGTGCCAGGACCATGGCCTGAC
CCCGGACCAAGTGGTGGCTATCGCCAGCAACGGTGGCGGCAAGCAAGCGCTCGAAACGGTGCAGCGGCTG
TTGCCGGTGCTGTGCCAGGACCATGGCCTGACCCCGGACCAAGTGGTGGCTATCGAGACGTCTAGACCAG
CCAGGACAGAAATGCCTCGACTTCGCTGCTACCCAAGGTTGCCGGGTGACGCACACCGTGGAAACGGATG
AAGGCACGAACCCAGTGGACATAAGCCTGTTCGGTTCGTAAGCTGTAATGCAAGTAGCGTATGCGCTCAC
GCAACTGGTCCAGAACCTTGACCGAACGCAGCGGTGGTAACGGCGCAGTGGCGGTTTTCATGGCTTGTTA
TGACTGTTTTTTTGGGGTACAGTCTATGCCTCGGGCATCCAAGCAGCAAGCGCGTTACGCCGTGGGTCGA
TGTTTGATGTTATGGAGCAGCAACGATGTTACGCAGCAGGGCAGTCGCCCTAAAACAAAGTTAAACATTA
TGAGGGAAGCGGTGATCGCCGAAGTATCGACTCAACTATCAGA
